Addgene plasmid #83869: pDONR-IAA6
Purpose: Gateway donor vector for IAA6
Depositing lab: Jennifer Nemhauser. Depositing organization: University of Washington. Publication: A synthetic approach reveals extensive tunability of auxin signaling. Havens KA, Guseman JM, Jang SS, Pierre-Jerome E, Bolten N, Klavins E, Nemhauser JL. Plant Physiol. 2012 Sep;160(1):135-42. doi: 10.1104/pp.112.202184. Epub 2012 Jul 27. PubMed 22843664.
Backbone
  Vector backbone: pDONR221
  Backbone manufacturer: Invitrogen
  Vector type: Gateway Donor vector
Growth in bacteria
  Bacterial resistance: Kanamycin, 50 μg/mL
  Growth temperature: 37°C
  Growth strain: DH5alpha
  Copy number: Unknown
Gene/Insert
  Gene/Insert name: IAA6
  Species: A. thaliana (mustard weed)
  Entrez Gene: IAA6 (a.k.a. AT1G52830, F14G24.10, F14G24_10, SHORT HYPOCOTYL 1, SHY1, indole-3-acetic acid 6)
  Cloning method: Gateway Cloning
  Sequencing primers: 5′ M13F; 3′ M13R
Terms and licenses: Academic/Nonprofit Terms; Industry Terms: Not Available to Industry
How to cite: pDONR-IAA6 was a gift from Jennifer Nemhauser (Addgene plasmid # 83869 ; http://n2t.net/addgene:83869 ; RRID:Addgene_83869)
