[The description below was written by a language model from this plasmid's Addgene catalogue record and pLannotate feature annotations shown in this document.]
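Description:
pDONR-IAA6 is a Gateway entry clone of about 3.1 kb, built by recombining the Arabidopsis thaliana IAA6 coding sequence into the pDONR221 donor backbone. Although catalogued as a donor vector, the annotated sequence shows the insert flanked by attL1 and attL2 sites, the configuration produced after a BP reaction. The plasmid is therefore ready to act as the substrate for LR recombination into any attR-containing destination vector. It is propagated in E. coli using a high-copy ColE1/pUC-type origin and selected with kanamycin through an aminoglycoside phosphotransferase gene. The rrnB T1 and T2 transcription terminators lie upstream of the attL1 site and insulate the insert from read-through transcription. The short lacI and lacZα fragments called by the annotation are backbone remnants rather than functional genes.

The payload is the IAA6 open reading frame (also known as SHY1, locus AT1G52830), annotated as a 567 nt coding sequence. IAA6 belongs to the Aux/IAA family of short-lived transcriptional repressors, which hold early auxin-response genes off at low auxin concentrations, apparently through interaction with auxin response factors. No promoter is positioned to express the insert in the sense orientation. The only promoter annotated is a T7 promoter just beyond attL2, which points back toward the insert and is a standard backbone feature. No epitope tags or reporters are annotated, so expression elements and any fusions would come from the chosen destination vector. The associated publication concerns a synthetic approach to the tunability of auxin signalling, so the clone probably served as a source for moving IAA6 into expression vectors for that kind of work. The record does not state which destination vectors were used.
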