Features (pLannotate 1.2.2; 10 found; start..end, strand, type, name):
    121..213     +  CDS            lacI (fragment): lac repressor; lacI; The lac repressor binds to the lac operator to inhibit transcription in E. coli. This inhibition can be relieved by adding lactose or isopropyl-β-D-thiogalactopyranoside (IPTG).
    268..295     -  terminator     rrnB T2 terminator: transcription terminator T2 from the E. coli rrnB gene
    427..470     +  terminator     rrnB T1 terminator: Escherichia coli rrnB; transcription terminator T1 from the E. coli rrnB gene
    517..553     -  CDS            lacZα (fragment): LacZα fragment of β-galactosidase; lacZ fragment
    569..668     +  protein_bind   attL1: mutant version of attL; recombination site for the Gateway® LR reaction LR Clonase™
    674..1240    +  CDS            IAA6: IAA6_ARATH - Also known as SHY1. Experimental evidence at protein level: Swiss-Prot protein existence level 1. Aux/IAA proteins are short-lived transcriptional factors that function as repressors of early auxin response genes at low auxin concentrations. Repression is thought to result from the interaction with auxin response factors (ARFs), proteins that bind to the auxin- responsive promoter element (AuxRE). Formation of heterodimers with ARF proteins may alter their ability to modulate early auxin response genes expression. From Arabidopsis thaliana (Mouse-ear cress).
   1245..1344    -  protein_bind   attL2: mutant version of attL; recombination site for the Gateway® LR reaction LR Clonase™
   1362..1380    -  promoter       T7 promoter: promoter for bacteriophage T7 RNA polymerase
   1514..2323    +  CDS            KanR: aminoglycoside phosphotransferase; aph(3')-Ia; confers resistance to kanamycin in bacteria or G418 (Geneticin®) in eukaryotes
   2470..3058    +  rep_origin     ori: high-copy-number ColE1/pMB1/pBR322/pUC origin of replication
>Addgene plasmid #83869 | pDONR-IAA6 | depositor full sequence | sequence record 161916 | pDONR-IAA6 sequence 3120 bps
CTTTCCTGCGTTATCCCCTGATTCTGTGGATAACCGTATTACCGCCTTTGAGTGAGCTGATACCGCTCGC
CGCAGCCGAACGACCGAGCGCAGCGAGTCAGTGAGCGAGGAAGCGGAAGAGCGCCCAATACGCAAACCGC
CTCTCCCCGCGCGTTGGCCGATTCATTAATGCAGCTGGCACGACAGGTTTCCCGACTGGAAAGCGGGCAG
TGAGCGCAACGCAATTAATACGCGTACCGCTAGCCAGGAAGAGTTTGTAGAAACGCAAAAAGGCCATCCG
TCAGGATGGCCTTCTGCTTAGTTTGATGCCTGGCAGTTTATGGCGGGCGTCCTGCCCGCCACCCTCCGGG
CCGTTGCTTCACAACGTTCAAATCCGCTCCCGGCGGATTTGTCCTACTCAGGAGAGCGTTCACCGACAAA
CAACAGATAAAACGAAAGGCCCAGTCTTCCGACTGAGCCTTTCGTTTTATTTGATGCCTGGCAGTTCCCT
ACTCTCGCGTTAACGCTAGCATGGATGTTTTCCCAGTCACGACGTTGTAAAACGACGGCCAGTCTTAAGC
TCGGGCCCCAAATAATGATTTTATTTTGACTGATAGTGACCTGTTCGTTGCAACAAATTGATGAGCAATG
CTTTTTTATAATGCCAACTTTGTACAAAAAAGCAGGCTTCAAAATGGCAAAGGAAGGTCTAGCACTCGAG
ATCACAGAGCTTCGATTGGGTCTTCCAGGAGATAATTATAGCGAAATATCAGTATGCGGATCGAGTAAGA
AGAAGAAGAGGGTGCTCTCGGATATGATGACCTCATCAGCGTTAGATACTGAGAATGAAAACAGCGTCGT
TTCATCAGTTGAAGATGAATCACTGCCGGTTGTGAAGAGTCAAGCGGTGGGATGGCCACCTGTGTGTTCT
TACAGGAGAAAGAAGAACAATGAGGAAGCATCGAAAGCTATAGGCTACGTGAAAGTGAGCATGGATGGTG
TGCCATACATGAGGAAGATTGACCTTGGTTCGAGCAACAGTTATATTAATCTAGTCACGGTTCTTGAGAA
TCTCTTCGGCTGTCTTGGCATAGGAGTGGCGAAGGAGGGTAAGAAGTGTGAATACATTATTATATACGAA
GACAAGGATAGAGACTGGATGCTCGTCGGAGATGTACCTTGGCAGATGTTTAAAGAATCATGCAAGAGGC
TGAGGATCGTGAAGAGATCAGATGCAACTGGTTTTGGTCTCCAGCAAGATTAACACCCAGCTTTCTTGTA
CAAAGTTGGCATTATAAGAAAGCATTGCTTATCAATTTGTTGCAACGAACAGGTCACTATCAGTCAAAAT
AAAATCATTATTTGCCATCCAGCTGATATCCCCTATAGTGAGTCGTATTACATGGTCATAGCTGTTTCCT
GGCAGCTCTGGCCCGTGTCTCAAAATCTCTGATGTTACATTGCACAAGATAAAATAATATCATCATGAAC
AATAAAACTGTCTGCTTACATAAACAGTAATACAAGGGGTGTTATGAGCCATATTCAACGGGAAACGTCG
AGGCCGCGATTAAATTCCAACATGGATGCTGATTTATATGGGTATAAATGGGCTCGCGATAATGTCGGGC
AATCAGGTGCGACAATCTATCGCTTGTATGGGAAGCCCGATGCGCCAGAGTTGTTTCTGAAACATGGCAA
AGGTAGCGTTGCCAATGATGTTACAGATGAGATGGTCAGACTAAACTGGCTGACGGAATTTATGCCTCTT
CCGACCATCAAGCATTTTATCCGTACTCCTGATGATGCATGGTTACTCACCACTGCGATCCCCGGAAAAA
CAGCATTCCAGGTATTAGAAGAATATCCTGATTCAGGTGAAAATATTGTTGATGCGCTGGCAGTGTTCCT
GCGCCGGTTGCATTCGATTCCTGTTTGTAATTGTCCTTTTAACAGCGATCGCGTATTTCGTCTCGCTCAG
GCGCAATCACGAATGAATAACGGTTTGGTTGATGCGAGTGATTTTGATGACGAGCGTAATGGCTGGCCTG
TTGAACAAGTCTGGAAAGAAATGCATAAACTTTTGCCATTCTCACCGGATTCAGTCGTCACTCATGGTGA
TTTCTCACTTGATAACCTTATTTTTGACGAGGGGAAATTAATAGGTTGTATTGATGTTGGACGAGTCGGA
ATCGCAGACCGATACCAGGATCTTGCCATCCTATGGAACTGCCTCGGTGAGTTTTCTCCTTCATTACAGA
AACGGCTTTTTCAAAAATATGGTATTGATAATCCTGATATGAATAAATTGCAGTTTCATTTGATGCTCGA
TGAGTTTTTCTAATCAGAATTGGTTAATTGGTTGTAACACTGGCAGAGCATTACGCTGACTTGACGGGAC
GGCGCAAGCTCATGACCAAAATCCCTTAACGTGAGTTACGCGTCGTTCCACTGAGCGTCAGACCCCGTAG
AAAAGATCAAAGGATCTTCTTGAGATCCTTTTTTTCTGCGCGTAATCTGCTGCTTGCAAACAAAAAAACC
ACCGCTACCAGCGGTGGTTTGTTTGCCGGATCAAGAGCTACCAACTCTTTTTCCGAAGGTAACTGGCTTC
AGCAGAGCGCAGATACCAAATACTGTTCTTCTAGTGTAGCCGTAGTTAGGCCACCACTTCAAGAACTCTG
TAGCACCGCCTACATACCTCGCTCTGCTAATCCTGTTACCAGTGGCTGCTGCCAGTGGCGATAAGTCGTG
TCTTACCGGGTTGGACTCAAGACGATAGTTACCGGATAAGGCGCAGCGGTCGGGCTGAACGGGGGGTTCG
TGCACACAGCCCAGCTTGGAGCGAACGACCTACACCGAACTGAGATACCTACAGCGTGAGCTATGAGAAA
GCGCCACGCTTCCCGAAGGGAGAAAGGCGGACAGGTATCCGGTAAGCGGCAGGGTCGGAACAGGAGAGCG
CACGAGGGAGCTTCCAGGGGGAAACGCCTGGTATCTTTATAGTCCTGTCGGGTTTCGCCACCTCTGACTT
GAGCGTCGATTTTTGTGATGCTCGTCAGGGGGGCGGAGCCTATGGAAAAACGCCAGCAACGCGGCCTTTT
TACGGTTCCTGGCCTTTTGCTGGCCTTTTGCTCACATGTT
