>Addgene plasmid #83869 | pDONR-IAA6 | addgene partial sequence | sequence record 161400 | M13pUC-Fwd 5'-CCCAGTCACGACGTTGTAAAACG-3'
CCAAATAATGATTTTATTTTGACTGATAGTGACCTGTTCGTTGCAACAAATTGATGAGCAATGCTTTTTT
ATAATGCCAACTTTGTACAAAAAAGCAGGCTTCAAAATGGCAAAGGAAGGTCTAGCACTCGAGATCACAG
AGCTTCGATTGGGTCTTCCAGGAGATAATTATAGCGAAATATCAGTATGCGGATCGAGTAAGAAGAAGAA
GAGGGTGCTCTCGGATATGATGACCTCATCAGCGTTAGATACTGAGAATGAAAACAGCGTCGTTTCATCA
GTTGAAGATGAATCACTGCCGGTTGTGAAGAGTCAAGCGGTGGGATGGCCACCTGTGTGTTCTTACAGGA
GAAAGAAGAACAATGAGGAAGCATCGAAAGCTATAGGCTACGTGAAAGTGAGCATGGATGGTGTGCCATA
CATGAGGAAGATTGACCTTGGTTCGAGCAACAGTTATATTAATCTAGTCACGGTTCTTGAGAATCTCTTC
GGCTGTCTTGGCATAGGAGTGGCGAAGGAGGGTAAGAAGTGTGAATACATTATTATATACGAAGACAAGG
ATAGAGACTGGATGCTCGTCGGAGATGTACCTTGGCAGATGTTTAAAGAATCATGCAAGAGGCTGAGGAT
CGTGAAGAGATCAGATGCAACTGGTTTTGGTCTCCAGCAAGATTAACACCCAGCTTTCTTGTACAAAGTT
GGCATTATAAGAAAGCATTGCTTATCAATTTGTTGCAACGAACAGGTCACTATCAGTCAAAATAAAATCA
TTATTTGCCATCCAGCTGATATCCCCTATAGTGAGTCGTATTACATGGTCATAGCTGTTTCCTGGCAGCT
CTGGCCCGTGTCTCAAAATCTCTGATGTTACATTGCACAAGATAAAA
