>Addgene plasmid #83869 | pDONR-IAA6 | addgene partial sequence | sequence record 161401 | M13-Rev 5'-CAGGAAACAGCTATGACC-3'
TCAGCTGGATGGCAAATAATGATTTTATTTTGACTGATAGTGACCTGTTCGTTGCAACAAATTGATAAGC
AATGCTTTCTTATAATGCCAACTTTGTACAAGAAAGCTGGGTGTTAATCTTGCTGGAGACCAAAACCAGT
TGCATCTGATCTCTTCACGATCCTCAGCCTCTTGCATGATTCTTTAAACATCTGCCAAGGTACATCTCCG
ACGAGCATCCAGTCTCTATCCTTGTCTTCGTATATAATAATGTATTCACACTTCTTACCCTCCTTCGCCA
CTCCTATGCCAAGACAGCCGAAGAGATTCTCAAGAACCGTGACTAGATTAATATAACTGTTGCTCGAACC
AAGGTCAATCTTCCTCATGTATGGCACACCATCCATGCTCACTTTCACGTAGCCTATAGCTTTCGATGCT
TCCTCATTGTTCTTCTTTCTCCTGTAAGAACACACAGGTGGCCATCCCACCGCTTGACTCTTCACAACCG
GCAGTGATTCATCTTCAACTGATGAAACGACGCTGTTTTCATTCTCAGTATCTAACGCTGATGAGGTCAT
CATATCCGAGAGCACCCTCTTCTTCTTCTTACTCGATCCGCATACTGATATTTCGCTATAATTATCTCCT
GGAAGACCCAATCGAAGCTCTGTGATCTCGAGTGCTAGACCTTCCTTTGCCATTTTGAAGCCTGCTTTTT
TGTACAAAGTTGGCATTATAAAAAAGCATTGCTCATCAATTTGTTGCAACGAACAGGTCACTATCAGTCA
AAATAAAATCATTATTTGG
